Addgene plasmid #65529: attB‐mCh­‐Poly(A)-­PuroR
Purpose: PuroR containing plasmid for the generation of gene disruptions via Bxb1-mediated recombination into MIN-tagged cell lines. This vector can also be used to express cDNAs.
Depositing lab: Sebastian Bultmann. Depositing organization: Ludwig-Maximilians-Universitaet Muenchen (LMU). Publication: A modular open platform for systematic functional studies under physiological conditions. Mulholland CB, Smets M, Schmidtmann E, Leidescher S, Markaki Y, Hofweber M, Qin W, Manzo M, Kremmer E, Thanisch K, Bauer C, Rombaut P, Herzog F, Leonhardt H, Bultmann S. Nucleic Acids Res. 2015 May 24. pii: gkv550. 10.1093/nar/gkv550 PubMed 26007658.
Backbone
  Vector backbone: pUC57
  Vector type: Mammalian Expression, Mouse Targeting ; Bxb1
  Selectable markers: Puromycin
Growth in bacteria
  Bacterial resistance: Kanamycin, 50 μg/mL
  Growth temperature: 37°C
  Growth strain: JM109
  Copy number: High Copy
Gene/Insert
  Gene/Insert name: attB-mCherry
  Species: Synthetic
  Insert size (bp): 747
Terms and licenses: Academic/Nonprofit Terms; Industry Terms: Not Available to Industry
How to cite: attB‐mCh­‐Poly(A)-­PuroR was a gift from Sebastian Bultmann (Addgene plasmid # 65529 ; http://n2t.net/addgene:65529 ; RRID:Addgene_65529)
