[The description below was written by a language model from this plasmid's Addgene catalogue record.]
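Description:
attB-mCh-Poly(A)-PuroR is a pUC57-based, high-copy plasmid propagated in E. coli under kanamycin selection and designed for use in mammalian, particularly mouse, cells. It is catalogued as a mammalian expression and mouse targeting vector for the Bxb1 system. It serves as a donor for Bxb1 integrase-mediated recombination rather than as an autonomous expression vector. Puromycin resistance provides selection for mammalian cells that have taken up the construct.

The synthetic insert of about 747 bp consists of a Bxb1 attB attachment site joined to the coding sequence for the red fluorescent protein mCherry. As the name indicates, it is followed by a polyadenylation signal and a puromycin resistance cassette. The plasmid is intended for cell lines carrying a MIN tag, a pre-installed genomic landing site with which the attB site recombines in the presence of Bxb1 serine integrase, giving unidirectional, site-specific insertion of the plasmid at the tagged locus. The record states that the purpose is to generate gene disruptions. The likely mechanism is that inserting mCherry followed by a poly(A) signal into a tagged gene terminates transcription of the downstream endogenous sequence, with mCherry reporting on the integrated locus, though the record does not spell this out. The record also notes that the vector can be used to express cDNAs.

No feature table accompanies the entry. The promoter driving the puromycin marker, the identity of the poly(A) signal and the exact arrangement of the elements are therefore not stated.
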