>Addgene plasmid #65529 | attB‐mCh­‐Poly(A)-­PuroR | addgene partial sequence | sequence record 122249 | EBV-rev 5'-GTGGTTTGTCCAAACTCATC-3'
TGTCTGGATCCTCTAGAGAATTCGTTAACTGCGGCCGCACTAGTCAATTCCCGGGCGATCGCCCATGGTG
GCGTCCACGGCGCTGTTGCTCGCCTGGGCTCTGCTCCTCAGGCCGCTCTTGTACAGCTCGTCCATGCCGC
CGGTGGAGTGGCGGCCCTCGGCGCGTTCGTACTGTTCCACGATGGTGTAGTCCTCGTTGTGGGAGGTGAT
GTCCAACTTGATGTTGACGTTGTAGGCGCCGGGCAGCTGCACGGGCTTCTTGGCCTTGTAGGTGGTCTTG
ACCTCAGCGTCGTAGTGGCCGCCGTCCTTCAGCTTCAGCCTCTGCTTGATCTCGCCCTTCAGGGCGCCGT
CCTCGGGGTACATCCGCTCGGAGGAGGCCTCCCAGCCCATGGTCTTCTTCTGCATTACGGGGCCGTCGGA
GGGGAAGTTGGTGCCGCGCAGCTTCACCTTGTAGATGAACTCGCCGTCCTGCAGGGAGGAGTCCTGGGTC
ACGGTCACCACGCCGCCGTCCTCGAAGTTCATCACGCGCTCCCACTTGAAGCCCTCGGGGAAGGACAGCT
TCAAGTAGTCGGGGATGTCGGCGGGGTGCTTCACGTAGGCCTTGGAGCCGTACATGAACTGAGGGGACAG
GATGTCCCAGGCGAAGGGCAGGGGGCCACCCTTGGTCACCTTCAGCTTGGCGGTCTGGGTGCCCTCGTAG
GGGCGGCCCTCGCCCTCGCCCTCGATCTCGAACTCGTGGCCGTTCACGGAGCCCTCCATGTGCACCTTGA
AGCGCATGAACTCCTTGATGATGGCCATGTTATCCTCCTCGCCCTTGCTCACGGATGATCCTGACGACGG
AGACCGCCGTCGTCGACAAGCCGGGATGCTGGTTCTTTCCGCCTCAGAAGCCATAGAGCCCACCGCATCC
CCAGCATGCCTGCTATTGTCTTCCCAATCCTCCCCCTTGCTGTCCTGCCCCACCCCACCCCCCAGAATAG
AATGACACCTACTCAGACAATGCGATGCAATTTCCTCATTTTATTAGGAAAGGACAGTGGG
