>Addgene plasmid #65529 | attB‐mCh­‐Poly(A)-­PuroR | addgene partial sequence | sequence record 122254 | Puro-F2 5'-ctcggcttcaccgtcacc-3'
CCGAAGGACCGCGCACCTGGTGCATGACCCGCAAGCCCGGTGCCGGATCCATGCCCACGCTACTGCGGGT
TTATATAGACGGTCCCCACGGGATGGGGAAAACCACCACCACGCAACTGCTGGTGGCCCTGGGTTCGCGC
GACGATATCGTCTACGTACCCGAGCCGATGACTTACTGGCGGGTGCTGGGGGCTTCCGAGACAATCGCGA
ACATCTACACCACACAACACCGCCTCGACCAGGGTGAGATATCGGCCGGGGACGCGGCGGTGGTAATGAC
AAGCGCCCAGATAACAATGGGCATGCCTTATGCCGTGACCGACGCCGTTCTGGCTCCTCATATCGGGGGG
GAGGCTGGGAGCTCACATGCCCCGCCCCCGGCCCTCACCCTCATCTTCGACCGCCATCCCATCGCCGCCC
TCCTGTGCTACCCGGCCGCGCGGTACCTTATGGGCAGCATGACCCCCCAGGCCGTGCTGGCGTTCGTGGC
CCTCATCCCGCCGACCTTGCCCGGCACCAACATCGTGCTTGGGGCCCTTCCGGAGGACAGACACATCGAC
CGCCTGGCCAAACGCCAGCGCCCCGGCGAGCGGCTGGACCTGGCTATGCTGGCTGCGATTCGCCGCGTTT
ACGGGCTACTTGCCAATACGGTGCGGTATCTGCAGTGCGGCGGGTCGTGGCGGGAGGACTGGGGACAGCT
TTCGGGGACGGCCGTGCCGCCCCAGGGTGCCGAGCCCCAGAGCAACGCGGGCCCACGACCCCATATCGGG
GACACGTTATTTACCCTGTTTCGGGCCCCCGAGTTGCTGGCCCCCAACGGCGACCTGTATAACGTGTTTG
CCTGGGCCTTGGACGTCTTGGCCAAACGCCTCCGTTCCATGCACGTCTTTATCCTGGATTACGACCAATC
GCCCGCCGGCTGCCGGGACGCCCTGCTGCAACTTACCTCCGGGATGGTCCAGACCCACGTCACCACCCC
