LOCUS       Exported 5232 bp ds-DNA circular SYN 12-MAY-2021
DEFINITION  PuroR containing plasmid for the generation of gene disruptions via
            Bxb1-mediated recombination into MIN-tagged cell lines. This vector
            can also be used to express cDNAs..
ACCESSION   .
VERSION     .
KEYWORDS    attB‐mCh­‐Poly(A)-­PuroR
SOURCE      synthetic DNA construct
  ORGANISM  synthetic DNA construct
REFERENCE   1 (bases 1 to 5232)
  AUTHORS   Mulholland CB, Smets M, Schmidtmann E, Leidescher S, Markaki Y,
            Hofweber M, Qin W, Manzo M, Kremmer E, Thanisch K, Bauer C, Rombaut
            P, Herzog F, Leonhardt H, Bultmann S
  TITLE     A modular open platform for systematic functional studies under
            physiological conditions.
  JOURNAL   Nucleic Acids Res. 2015 May 24. pii: gkv550.
  PUBMED    26007658
REFERENCE   2 (bases 1 to 5232)
  AUTHORS   .
  TITLE     Direct Submission
  JOURNAL   Exported May 12, 2021 from SnapGene Server 1.1.58
            http://www.snapgene.com
FEATURES             Location/Qualifiers
     source          1..5232
                     /organism="synthetic DNA construct"
                     /mol_type="other DNA"
     promoter        62..561
                     /label=PGK promoter
                     /note="mouse phosphoglycerate kinase 1 promoter"
     primer_bind     complement(97..120)
                     /label=MSCV-rev
                     /note="Murine stem cell virus, reverse primer"
     primer_bind     494..513
                     /label=mPGK-F
                     /note="Mouse PGK promoter, forward primer"
     CDS             585..1181
                     /codon_start=1
                     /gene="pac from Streptomyces alboniger"
                     /product="puromycin N-acetyltransferase"
                     /label=PuroR
                     /note="confers resistance to puromycin"
                     /translation="MTEYKPTVRLATRDDVPRAVRTLAAAFADYPATRHTVDPDRHIER
                     VTELQELFLTRVGLDIGKVWVADDGAAVAVWTTPESVEAGAVFAEIGPRMAELSGSRLA
                     AQQQMEGLLAPHRPKEPAWFLATVGVSPDHQGKGLGSAVVLPGVEAAERAGVPAFLETS
                     APRNLPFYERLGFTVTADVEVPEGPRTWCMTRKPGA"
     primer_bind     complement(585..604)
                     /label=Puro-R
                     /note="Puromycin resistance gene, reverse primer. Also
                     called puro-variant-R"
     primer_bind     1081..1101
                     /label=Puro-F
                     /note="Puromycin resistance gene, forward primer"
     CDS             1188..2183
                     /codon_start=1
                     /product="truncated herpes simplex virus thymidine kinase
                     (Salomon et al., 1995)"
                     /label=-Delta-TK
                     /note="confers sensitivity to nucleoside analogs such as
                     acyclovir or ganciclovir"
                     /translation="MPTLLRVYIDGPHGMGKTTTTQLLVALGSRDDIVYVPEPMTYWRV
                     LGASETIANIYTTQHRLDQGEISAGDAAVVMTSAQITMGMPYAVTDAVLAPHIGGEAGS
                     SHAPPPALTLIFDRHPIAALLCYPAARYLMGSMTPQAVLAFVALIPPTLPGTNIVLGAL
                     PEDRHIDRLAKRQRPGERLDLAMLAAIRRVYGLLANTVRYLQCGGSWREDWGQLSGTAV
                     PPQGAEPQSNAGPRPHIGDTLFTLFRAPELLAPNGDLYNVFAWALDVLAKRLRSMHVFI
                     LDYDQSPAGCRDALLQLTSGMVQTHVTTPGSIPTICDLARTFAREMGEAN"
     primer_bind     complement(2236..2253)
                     /label=BGH-rev
                     /note="Bovine growth hormone terminator, reverse primer.
                     Also called BGH reverse"
     polyA_signal    2242..2466
                     /label=bGH poly(A) signal
                     /note="bovine growth hormone polyadenylation signal"
     CDS             2535..3239
                     /codon_start=1
                     /product="monomeric derivative of DsRed fluorescent protein
                     (Shaner et al., 2004)"
                     /label=mCherry
                     /note="mammalian codon-optimized"
                     /translation="VSKGEEDNMAIIKEFMRFKVHMEGSVNGHEFEIEGEGEGRPYEGT
                     QTAKLKVTKGGPLPFAWDILSPQFMYGSKAYVKHPADIPDYLKLSFPEGFKWERVMNFE
                     DGGVVTVTQDSSLQDGEFIYKVKLRGTNFPSDGPVMQKKTMGWEASSERMYPEDGALKG
                     EIKQRLKLKDGGHYDAEVKTTYKAKKPVQLPGAYNVNIKLDITSHNEDYTIVEQYERAE
                     GRHSTGGMDELYK"
     primer_bind     complement(2677..2695)
                     /label=mCherry-R
                     /note="mCherry, reverse primer"
     primer_bind     2945..2964
                     /label=mCherry-F
                     /note="mCherry, forward primer"
     regulatory      3285..3294
                     /regulatory_class="other"
                     /note="vertebrate consensus sequence for strong initiation
                     of translation (Kozak, 1987)"
     polyA_signal    3347..3481
                     /label=SV40 poly(A) signal
                     /note="SV40 polyadenylation signal"
     primer_bind     complement(3371..3390)
                     /label=EBV-rev
                     /note="SV40 polyA terminator, reverse primer"
     primer_bind     3425..3444
                     /label=SV40pA-R
                     /note="SV40 polyA, reverse primer"
     promoter        3617..3664
                     /label=EM7 promoter
                     /note="synthetic bacterial promoter "
     CDS             3683..4486
                     /codon_start=1
                     /gene="aph(3')-II (or nptII)"
                     /product="aminoglycoside phosphotransferase from Tn5"
                     /label=NeoR/KanR
                     /note="confers resistance to neomycin, kanamycin, and G418
                     (Geneticin(R))"
                     /translation="MGSAIEQDGLHAGSPAAWVERLFGYDWAQQTIGCSDAAVFRLSAQ
                     GRPVLFVKTDLSGALNELQDEAARLSWLATTGVPCAAVLDVVTEAGRDWLLLGEVPGQD
                     LLSSHLAPAEKVSIMADAMRRLHTLDPATCPFDHQAKHRIERARTRMEAGLVDQDDLDE
                     EHQGLAPAELFARLKARMPDGEDLVVTHGDACLPNIMVENGRFSGFIDCGRLGVADRYQ
                     DIALATRDIAEELGGEWADRFLVLYGIAAPDSQRIAFYRLLDEFF"
     primer_bind     complement(3746..3765)
                     /label=Neo-R
                     /note="Neomycin resistance gene, reverse primer"
     primer_bind     4356..4375
                     /label=Neo-F
                     /note="Neomycin resistance gene, forward primer"
     rep_origin      complement(4615..5203)
                     /direction=LEFT
                     /label=ori
                     /note="high-copy-number ColE1/pMB1/pBR322/pUC origin of
                     replication"
     primer_bind     complement(4695..4714)
                     /label=pBR322ori-F
                     /note="pBR322 origin, forward primer"
ORIGIN
        1 gatgccagct cattcctccc actcatgatc tatagatccc ccgggctgca ggaattctac
       61 cgggtagggg aggcgctttt cccaaggcag tctggagcat gcgctttagc agccccgctg
      121 ggcacttggc gctacacaag tggcctctgg cctcgcacac attccacatc caccggtagg
      181 cgccaaccgg ctccgttctt tggtggcccc ttcgcgccac cttctactcc tcccctagtc
      241 aggaagttcc cccccgcccc gcagctcgcg tcgtgcagga cgtgacaaat ggaagtagca
      301 cgtctcacta gtctcgtgca gatggacagc accgctgagc aatggaagcg ggtaggcctt
      361 tggggcagcg gccaatagca gctttgctcc ttcgctttct gggctcagag gctgggaagg
      421 ggtgggtccg ggggcgggct caggggcggg ctcaggggcg gggcgggcgc ccgaaggtcc
      481 tccggaggcc cggcattctg cacgcttcaa aagcgcacgt ctgccgcgct gttctcctct
      541 tcctcatctc cgggcctttc gaccgatcat caagcttgat cctcatgacc gagtacaagc
      601 ccacggtgcg cctcgccacc cgcgacgacg tccccagggc cgtacgcacc ctcgccgccg
      661 cgttcgccga ctaccccgcc acgcgccaca ccgtcgatcc ggaccgccac atcgagcggg
      721 tcaccgagct gcaagaactc ttcctcacgc gcgtcgggct cgacatcggc aaggtgtggg
      781 tcgcggacga cggcgccgcg gtggcggtct ggaccacgcc ggagagcgtc gaagcggggg
      841 cggtgttcgc cgagatcggc ccgcgcatgg ccgagttgag cggttcccgg ctggccgcgc
      901 agcaacagat ggaaggcctc ctggcgccgc accggcccaa ggagcccgcg tggttcctgg
      961 ccaccgtcgg cgtctcgccc gaccaccagg gcaagggtct gggcagcgcc gtcgtgctcc
     1021 ccggagtgga ggcggccgag cgcgccgggg tgcccgcctt cctggagacc tccgcgcccc
     1081 gcaacctccc cttctacgag cggctcggct tcaccgtcac cgccgacgtc gaggtgcccg
     1141 aaggaccgcg cacctggtgc atgacccgca agcccggtgc cggatccatg cccacgctac
     1201 tgcgggttta tatagacggt ccccacggga tggggaaaac caccaccacg caactgctgg
     1261 tggccctggg ttcgcgcgac gatatcgtct acgtacccga gccgatgact tactggcggg
     1321 tgctgggggc ttccgagaca atcgcgaaca tctacaccac acaacaccgc ctcgaccagg
     1381 gtgagatatc ggccggggac gcggcggtgg taatgacaag cgcccagata acaatgggca
     1441 tgccttatgc cgtgaccgac gccgttctgg ctcctcatat cgggggggag gctgggagct
     1501 cacatgcccc gcccccggcc ctcaccctca tcttcgaccg ccatcccatc gccgccctcc
     1561 tgtgctaccc ggccgcgcgg taccttatgg gcagcatgac cccccaggcc gtgctggcgt
     1621 tcgtggccct catcccgccg accttgcccg gcaccaacat cgtgcttggg gcccttccgg
     1681 aggacagaca catcgaccgc ctggccaaac gccagcgccc cggcgagcgg ctggacctgg
     1741 ctatgctggc tgcgattcgc cgcgtttacg ggctacttgc caatacggtg cggtatctgc
     1801 agtgcggcgg gtcgtggcgg gaggactggg gacagctttc ggggacggcc gtgccgcccc
     1861 agggtgccga gccccagagc aacgcgggcc cacgacccca tatcggggac acgttattta
     1921 ccctgtttcg ggcccccgag ttgctggccc ccaacggcga cctgtataac gtgtttgcct
     1981 gggccttgga cgtcttggcc aaacgcctcc gttccatgca cgtctttatc ctggattacg
     2041 accaatcgcc cgccggctgc cgggacgccc tgctgcaact tacctccggg atggtccaga
     2101 cccacgtcac cacccccggc tccataccga cgatatgcga cctggcgcgc acgtttgccc
     2161 gggagatggg ggaggctaac tgagctctag agcggccagt gtcgcggtat cgatgatcta
     2221 gagctcgctg atcagcctcg actgtgcctt ctagttgcca gccatctgtt gtttgcccct
     2281 cccccgtgcc ttccttgacc ctggaaggtg ccactcccac tgtcctttcc taataaaatg
     2341 aggaaattgc atcgcattgt ctgagtaggt gtcattctat tctggggggt ggggtggggc
     2401 aggacagcaa gggggaggat tgggaagaca atagcaggca tgctggggat gcggtgggct
     2461 ctatggcttc tgaggcggaa agaaccagca tcccggcttg tcgacgacgg cggtctccgt
     2521 cgtcaggatc atccgtgagc aagggcgagg aggataacat ggccatcatc aaggagttca
     2581 tgcgcttcaa ggtgcacatg gagggctccg tgaacggcca cgagttcgag atcgagggcg
     2641 agggcgaggg ccgcccctac gagggcaccc agaccgccaa gctgaaggtg accaagggtg
     2701 gccccctgcc cttcgcctgg gacatcctgt cccctcagtt catgtacggc tccaaggcct
     2761 acgtgaagca ccccgccgac atccccgact acttgaagct gtccttcccc gagggcttca
     2821 agtgggagcg cgtgatgaac ttcgaggacg gcggcgtggt gaccgtgacc caggactcct
     2881 ccctgcagga cggcgagttc atctacaagg tgaagctgcg cggcaccaac ttcccctccg
     2941 acggccccgt aatgcagaag aagaccatgg gctgggaggc ctcctccgag cggatgtacc
     3001 ccgaggacgg cgccctgaag ggcgagatca agcagaggct gaagctgaag gacggcggcc
     3061 actacgacgc tgaggtcaag accacctaca aggccaagaa gcccgtgcag ctgcccggcg
     3121 cctacaacgt caacatcaag ttggacatca cctcccacaa cgaggactac accatcgtgg
     3181 aacagtacga acgcgccgag ggccgccact ccaccggcgg catggacgag ctgtacaaga
     3241 gcggcctgag gagcagagcc caggcgagca acagcgccgt ggacgccacc atgggcgatc
     3301 gcccgggaat tgactagtgc ggccgcagtt aacgaattct ctagaggatc cagacatgat
     3361 aagatacatt gatgagtttg gacaaaccac aactagaatg cagtgaaaaa aatgctttat
     3421 ttgtgaaatt tgtgatgcta ttgctttatt tgtaaccatt ataagctgca ataaacaagt
     3481 taacaacaac aattgcattc attttatgtt tcaggttcag ggggaggtgt gggaggtttt
     3541 ttaaagcaag taaaacctct acaaatgtgg tatggctgat tatgatcctg caagcctcgt
     3601 cgccgcggtt tattctgttg acaattaatc atcggcatag tatatcggca tagtataata
     3661 cgacaaggtg aggaactaaa ccatgggatc ggccattgaa caagatggat tgcacgcagg
     3721 ttctccggcc gcttgggtgg agaggctatt cggctatgac tgggcacaac agacgatcgg
     3781 ctgctctgat gccgccgtgt tccggctgtc agcgcagggg cgcccggttc tttttgtcaa
     3841 gaccgacctg tccggtgccc tgaatgaact gcaggacgag gcagcgcggc tatcgtggct
     3901 ggccacgacg ggcgttcctt gcgcagctgt gctcgacgtt gtcactgaag cgggaaggga
     3961 ctggctgcta ttgggcgaag tgccggggca ggatctcctg tcatctcacc ttgctcctgc
     4021 cgagaaagta tccatcatgg ctgatgcaat gcggcggctg catacgcttg atccggctac
     4081 ctgcccattc gaccaccaag cgaaacatcg catcgagcga gcacgtactc ggatggaagc
     4141 cggtcttgtc gatcaggatg atctggacga agagcatcag gggctcgcgc cagccgaact
     4201 gttcgccagg ctcaaggcgc gcatgcccga cggcgaggat ctcgtcgtga cccatggcga
     4261 tgcctgcttg ccgaatatca tggtggaaaa tggccgcttt tctggattca tcgactgtgg
     4321 ccggctgggt gtggcggacc gctatcagga catagcgttg gctacccgtg atattgctga
     4381 agagcttggc ggcgaatggg ctgaccgctt cctcgtgctt tacggtatcg ccgcccccga
     4441 ttcgcagcgc atcgccttct atcgccttct tgacgagttc ttctgagcgg gactctgggg
     4501 ttcgaataaa gaccgaccaa gcgacgtctg agagctccct ggcgaattcg gtaccaataa
     4561 aagagcttta ttttcatgat ctgtgtgttg gtttttggcc gcgttgctgg cgtttttcca
     4621 taggctccgc ccccctgacg agcatcacaa aaatcgacgc tcaagtcaga ggtggcgaaa
     4681 cccgacagga ctataaagat accaggcgtt tccccctgga agctccctcg tgcgctctcc
     4741 tgttccgacc ctgccgctta ccggatacct gtccgccttt ctcccttcgg gaagcgtggc
     4801 gctttctcat agctcacgct gtaggtatct cagttcggtg taggtcgttc gctccaagct
     4861 gggctgtgtg cacgaacccc ccgttcagcc cgaccgctgc gccttatccg gtaactatcg
     4921 tcttgagtcc aacccggtaa gacacgactt atcgccactg gcagcagcca ctggtaacag
     4981 gattagcaga gcgaggtatg taggcggtgc tacagagttc ttgaagtggt ggcctaacta
     5041 cggctacact agaagaacag tatttggtat ctgcgctctg ctgaagccag ttaccttcgg
     5101 aaaaagagtt ggtagctctt gatccggcaa acaaaccacc gctggtagcg gtggtttttt
     5161 tgtttgcaag cagcagatta cgcgcagaaa aaaaggatct caagaagatc ctttgatctt
     5221 ttctagtgtg cg
//
